>Addgene plasmid #123590 | pcDNA6-N-3XFLAG-Gp78 | addgene full sequence | sequence record 255696 | Addgene NGS Result
GACATTGATTATTGACTAGTTATTAATAGTAATCAATTACGGGGTCATTAGTTCATAGCCCATATATGGA
GTTCCGCGTTACATAACTTACGGTAAATGGCCCGCCTGGCTGACCGCCCAACGACCCCCGCCCATTGACG
TCAATAATGACGTATGTTCCCATAGTAACGCCAATAGGGACTTTCCATTGACGTCAATGGGTGGAGTATT
TACGGTAAACTGCCCACTTGGCAGTACATCAAGTGTATCATATGCCAAGTACGCCCCCTATTGACGTCAA
TGACGGTAAATGGCCCGCCTGGCATTATGCCCAGTACATGACCTTATGGGACTTTCCTACTTGGCAGTAC
ATCTACGTATTAGTCATCGCTATTACCATGGTGATGCGGTTTTGGCAGTACATCAATGGGCGTGGATAGC
GGTTTGACTCACGGGGATTTCCAAGTCTCCACCCCATTGACGTCAATGGGAGTTTGTTTTGGCACCAAAA
TCAACGGGACTTTCCAAAATGTCGTAACAACTCCGCCCCATTGACGCAAATGGGCGGTAGGCGTGTACGG
TGGGAGGTCTATATAAGCAGAGCTCTCTGGCTAACTAGAGAACCCACTGCTTACTGGCTTATCGAAATTA
ATACGACTCACTATAGGGAGACCCAAGCTGGCTAGTTAGAGCTCCTTAAGGTTAACGCCACCATGGACTA
CAAAGACGATGACGACAAGTCTAGAGAATTCGGATCCATGCCGCTGCTCTTCCTCGAGCGCTTCCCGTGG
CCCAGCCTCCGCACCTACACGGGCCTCAGCGGCCTGGCCTTGCTGGGCACCATCGTCAGCGCCTACCGCG
CCCTCAGTCAGCCGGAGGACGGCTCGGGTGAGCCGGAGCCGCTAACGGCCCCACTGCAGCCCGAGGCGCG
CCTGACCGCCGGCGGCCCCCGGGCCCGCGACGTGGCCCAGTACCTGCTGTCGGACAGCCTGTTCGTGTGG
GTTCTGGTGAATACTGCTTGCTGTGTTTTGATGTTGGTGGCTAAGCTTATCCAGTGTATTGTGTTCGGCC
CTCTTCGAGTGAGTGAAAGACAGCATCTCAAAGACAAGTTTTGGAATTTTATTTTCTACAAGTTCATTTT
CATTTTTGGAGTGCTGAATGTCCAGACTGTGGAGGAAGTGGTGATGTGGTGCCTCTGGTTTGCTGGACTT
GTCTTCCTGCATCTGATGGTTCAGCTCTGCAAAGACAGATTTGAATACCTTTCCTTTTCTCCCACCACTC
CAATGAGCAGCCATGGGAGAGTCCTGTCCCTGCTGATTGCTATGCTGCTCTCCTGCTGTGGACTGGCAGT
CGTCTGCTGTGTCACAGGCTACACACATGGCATGCACACCTTGGCTTTCATGGCTGCAGAGTCTCTTCTT
GTGACCGTGAGAACAGCTCATGTGATTTTAAGATATGTAATTCACCTCTGGGACCTCAACCACGAAGGGA
CGTGGGAAGGAAAGGGAACCTATGTGTATTACACCGACTTTGTCATGGAGCTCGCTCTCCTGTCCCTGGA
CCTCATGCACCACATCCACATGCTGTTATTTGGCAACATCTGGTTATCTATGGCTAGCTTGGTCATCTTT
ATGCAACTTCGTTACCTGTTCCATGAGGTACAGCGTCGAATCCGTCGACACAAGAATTATTTGCGAGTGG
TAGGAAACATGGAAGCCAGGTTTGCTGTTGCAACTCCAGAGGAACTAGCTGTCAATAATGATGACTGTGC
AATCTGCTGGGACTCCATGCAGGCTGCAAGGAAACTGCCCTGTGGACATCTTTTTCACAACTCCTGCCTT
CGTTCTTGGCTAGAACAAGACACCTCTTGTCCAACATGCAGAATGTCTCTTAATATTGCTGATGGCAGTC
GTGCCAGGGAAGACCATCAAGGAGAGAACCTGGACGAGAACTTGGTTCCTGTAGCAGCTGCCGAAGGCAG
GCCTCGCTTGAACCAGCACAATCACTTCTTCCACTTCGATGGGTCCCGGATTGCAAGCTGGCTGCCAAGT
TTTTCAGTTGAAGTGATGCACACTACCAACATTCTTGGCATCACGCAGGCAAGCAACTCTCAGCTAAATG
CCATGGCTCATCAGATTCAGGAGATGTTCCCTCAGGTCCCGTACCACCTTGTGCTCCAGGACCTCCAGAT
GACACGCTCCGTGGAGATAACAACAGATAACATCTTAGAAGGACGGATTCAAGTACCTTTCCCCACGCAG
CGGTCGGATAGCCTGAGGCCTGCACTGAACAGCCCAGTGGAGAGGCCCAGCCCTGACCTGGAGGAGGGAG
AAGCTTCTGTCCAGACGGAGCGTGTACCACTGGACCTCAGTCCTCGCCTAGAGGAGACCTTGGACTTCAG
TGAGGTAGAACTAGAGCCTATTGAGGTGGAAGACTTTGAGGCCCGTGGAAGCCGCTTCTCCAAGTCTGCT
GATGAGAGACAGCGCATGTTAGTTCAGCGCAAGGATGACCTCCTGCAGCAGGCTCGAAAGCGGTTCTTAA
ACAAAAGTTCTGAAGATGATGGGGCCTCAGAGAGACTCCTCCCTTCTGAAGGCACATCCTCTGACCCCGT
GACCCTGCGCCGAAGGATGCTGGCAGCCGCTGCTGAGCGGAGACTTCAGAGGCAACGGACAACCTAGCTC
GAGCCATGGAAGCTTGATATCTAACTGACTGAACCGGTGGTACCAAACCCGCTGATCAGCCTCGACTGTG
CCTTCTAGTTGCCAGCCATCTGTTGTTTGCCCCTCCCCCGTGCCTTCCTTGACCCTGGAAGGTGCCACTC
CCACTGTCCTTTCCTAATAAAATGAGGAAATTGCATCGCATTGTCTGAGTAGGTGTCATTCTATTCTGGG
GGGTGGGGTGGGGCAGGACAGCAAGGGGGAGGATTGGGAAGACAATAGCAGGCATGCTGGGGATGCGGTG
GGCTCTATGGCTTCTGAGGCGGAAAGAACCAGCTGGGGCTCTAGGGGGTATCCCC
[124 nt withheld, positions 2996-3119]
C
[91 nt withheld, positions 3121-3211]
A
[49 nt withheld, positions 3213-3261]
CCTTTGACGTTGGAGTCCACGTTCTTT
[37 nt withheld, positions 3289-3325]
ACCCTATCTCGGTCTATTCTTTTGATTTATAAGGGATTTTGCCGATTTCGGCCTATTGGTTAAAAAATGA
GCTGATTTAACAAAAATTTAACGCGAATTAATTCTGTGGAATGTGTGTCAGTTAGGGTGTGGAAAGTCCC
CAGGCTCCCCAGCAGGCAGAAGTATGCAAAGCATGCATCTCAATTAGTCAGCAACCAGGTGTGGAAAGTC
CCCAGGCTCCCCAGCAGGCAGAAGTATGCAAAGCATGCATCTCAATTAGTCAGCAACCATAGTCCCGCCC
CTAACTCCGCCCATCCCGCCCCTAACTCCGCCCAGTTCCGCCCATTCTCCGCCCCATGGCTGACTAATTT
TTTTTATTTATGCAGAGGCCGAGGCCGCCTCTGCCTCTGAGCTATTCCAGAAGTAGTGAGGAGGCTTTTT
TGGAGGCCTAGGCTTTTGCAAAAAGCTCCCGGGAGCTTGTATATCCATTTTCGGATCTGATCAGCACGTG
TTGACAATTAATCATCGGCATAGTATATCGGCATAGTATAATACGACAAGGTGAGGAACTAAACCATGGC
CAAGCCTTTGTCTCAAGAAGAATCCACCCTCATTGAAAGAGCAACGGCTACAATCAACAGCATCCCCATC
TCTGAAGACTACAGCGTCGCCAGCGCAGCTCTCTCTAGCGACGGCCGCATCTTCACTGGTGTCAATGTAT
ATCATTTTACTGGGGGACCTTGTGCAGAACTCGTGGTGCTGGGCACTGCTGCTGCTGCGGCAGCTGGCAA
CCTGACTTGTATCGTCGCGATCGGAAATGAGAACAGGGGCATCTTGAGCCCCTGCGGACGGTGCCGACAG
GTGCTTCTCGATCTGCATCCTGGGATCAAAGCCATAGTGAAGGACAGTGATGGACAGCCGACGGCAGTTG
GGATTCGTGAATTGCTGCCCTCTGGTTATGTGTGGGAGGGCTAAGCACTTCGTGGCCGAGGAGCAGGACT
GACACGTGCTACGAGATTTCGATTCCACCGCCGCCTTCTATGAAAGGTTGGGCTTCGGAATCGTTTTCCG
GGACGCCGGCTGGATGATCCTCCAGCGCGGGGATCTCATGCTGGAGTTCTTCGCCCACCCCAACTTGTTT
ATTGCAGCTTATAATGGTTACAAATAAAGCAATAGCATCACAAATTTCACAAATAAAGCATTTTTTTCAC
TGCATTCTAGTTGTGGTTTGTCCAAACTCATCAATGTATCTTATCATGTCTGTATACCGTCGACCTCTAG
CTAGAGCTTGGCGTAATCATGGTCATAGCTGTTTCCTGTGTGAAATTGTTATCCGCTCACAATTCCACAC
AACATACGAGCCGGAAGCATAAAGTGTAAAGCCTGGGGTGCCTAATGAGTGAGCTAACTCACATTAATTG
CGTTGCGCTCACTGCCCGCTTTCCAGTCGGGAAACCTGTCGTGCCAGCTGCATTAATGAATCGGCCAACG
CGCGGGGAGAGGCGGTTTGCGTATTGGGCGCTCTTCCGCTTCCTCGCTCACTGACTCGCTGCGCTCGGTC
GTTCGGCTGCGGCGAGCGGTATCAGCTCACTCAAAGGCGGTAATACGGTTATCCACAGAATCAGGGGATA
ACGCAGGAAAGAACATGTGAGCAAAAGGCCAGCAAAAGGCCAGGAACCGTAAAAAGGCCGCGTTGCTGGC
GTTTTTCCATAGGCTCCGCCCCCCTGACGAGCATCACAAAAATCGACGCTCAAGTCAGAGGTGGCGAAAC
CCGACAGGACTATAAAGATACCAGGCGTTTCCCCCTGGAAGCTCCCTCGTGCGCTCTCCTGTTCCGACCC
TGCCGCTTACCGGATACCTGTCCGCCTTTCTCCCTTCGGGAAGCGTGGCGCTTTCTCATAGCTCACGCTG
TAGGTATCTCAGTTCGGTGTAGGTCGTTCGCTCCAAGCTGGGCTGTGTGCACGAACCCCCCGTTCAGCCC
GACCGCTGCGCCTTATCCGGTAACTATCGTCTTGAGTCCAACCCGGTAAGACACGACTTATCGCCACTGG
CAGCAGCCACTGGTAACAGGATTAGCAGAGCGAGGTATGTAGGCGGTGCTACAGAGTTCTTGAAGTGGTG
GCCTAACTACGGCTACACTAGAAGAACAGTATTTGGTATCTGCGCTCTGCTGAAGCCAGTTACCTTCGGA
AAAAGAGTTGGTAGCTCTTGATCCGGCAAACAAACCACCGCTGGTAGCGGTGGTTTTTTTGTTTGCAAGC
AGCAGATTACGCGCAGAAAAAAAGGATCTCAAGAAGATCCTTTGATCTTTTCTACGGGGTCTGACGCTCA
GTGGAACGAAAACTCACGTTAAGGGATTTTGGTCATGAGATTATCAAAAAGGATCTTCACCTAGATCCTT
TTAAATTAAAAATGAAGTTTTAAATCAATCTAAAGTATATATGAGTAAACTTGGTCTGACAGTTACCAAT
GCTTAATCAGTGAGGCACCTATCTCAGCGATCTGTCTATTTCGTTCATCCATAGTTGCCTGACTCCCCGT
CGTGTAGATAACTACGATACGGGAGGGCTTACCATCTGGCCCCAGTGCTGCAATGATACCGCGAGACCCA
CGCTCACCGGCTCCAGATTTATCAGCAATAAACCAGCCAGCCGGAAGGGCCGAGCGCAGAAGTGGTCCTG
CAACTTTATCCGCCTCCATCCAGTCTATTAATTGTTGCCGGGAAGCTAGAGTAAGTAGTTCGCCAGTTAA
TAGTTTGCGCAACGTTGTTGCCATTGCTACAGGCATCGTGGTGTCACGCTCGTCGTTTGGTATGGCTTCA
TTCAGCTCCGGTTCCCAACGATCAAGGCGAGTTACATGATCCCCCATGTTGTGCAAAAAAGCGGTTAGCT
CCTTCGGTCCTCCGATCGTTGTCAGAAGTAAGTTGGCCGCAGTGTTATCACTCATGGTTATGGCAGCACT
GCATAATTCTCTTACTGTCATGCCATCCGTAAGATGCTTTTCTGTGACTGGTGAGTACTCAACCAAGTCA
TTCTGAGAATAGTGTATGCGGCGACCGAGTTGCTCTTGCCCGGCGTCAATACGGGATAATACCGCGCCAC
ATAGCAGAACTTTAAAAGTGCTCATCATTGGAAAACGTTCTTCGGGGCGAAAACTCTCAAGGATCTTACC
GCTGTTGAGATCCAGTTCGATGTAACCCACTCGTGCACCCAACTGATCTTCAGCATCTTTTACTTTCACC
AGCGTTTCTGGGTGAGCAAAAACAGGAAGGCAAAATGCCGCAAAAAAGGGAATAAGGGCGACACGGAAAT
GTTGAATACTCATACTCTTCCTTTTTCAATATTATTGAAGCATTTATCAGGGTTATTGTCTCATGAGCGG
ATACATATTTGAATGTATTTAGAAAAATAAACAAATAGGGGTTCCGCGCACATTTCCCCGAAAAGTGCCA
CCTGACGTCGACGGATCGGGAGATCTCCCGATCCCCTATGGTGCACTCTCAGTACAATCTGCTCTGATGC
CGCATAGTTAAGCCAGTATCTGCTCCCTGCTTGTGTGTTGGAGGTCGCTGAGTAGTGCGCGAGCAAAATT
TAAGCTACAACAAGGCAAGGCTTGACCGACAATTGCATGAAGAATCTGCTTAGGGTTAGGCGTTTTGCGC
TGCTTCGCGATGTACGGGCCAGATATACGCGTT
Features (pLannotate 1.2.2; 23 found; start..end, strand, type, name):
      1..380     +  enhancer       CMV enhancer: human cytomegalovirus immediate early enhancer
    381..584     +  promoter       CMV promoter: human cytomegalovirus (CMV) immediate early promoter
    580..613     +  LTR            5' LTR (truncated) (fragment): truncated 5' long terminal repeat (LTR) from HIV-1
    629..647     +  promoter       T7 promoter: promoter for bacteriophage T7 RNA polymerase
    695..715     +  CDS            3xFLAG (fragment): three tandem FLAG® epitope tags
    738..2654    +  CDS            Amfr: AMFR_MOUSE - Experimental evidence at protein level: Swiss-Prot protein existence level 1. E3 ubiquitin-protein ligase that mediates the polyubiquitination of lysine and cysteine residues on target proteins, such as CD3D, CYP3A4, CFTR, INSIG1, SOAT2/ACAT2 and APOB for proteasomal degradation (PubMed:16987818, PubMed:18216283). Component of a VCP/p97-AMFR/gp78 complex that participates in the final step of endoplasmic reticulum-associated degradation (ERAD) (PubMed:16987818, PubMed:18216283). The VCP/p97-AMFR/gp78 complex is involved in the sterol-accelerated ERAD degradation of HMGCR through b
   2726..2950    +  polyA_signal   bGH poly(A) signal: bovine growth hormone polyadenylation signal
   2954..2975    +  promoter       SV40 promoter (fragment): SV40 enhancer and early promoter
   2996..3424    +  rep_origin     f1 ori (sequence partly withheld): f1 bacteriophage origin of replication; arrow indicates direction of (+) strand synthesis
   3438..3767    +  promoter       SV40 promoter: SV40 enhancer and early promoter
   3815..3862    +  promoter       EM7 promoter: synthetic bacterial promoter&nbsp
   3881..4279    +  CDS            BSD: blasticidin S deaminase; Aspergillus terreus BSD; confers resistance to blasticidin
   4280..4307    +  CDS            BleoR (fragment): antibiotic-binding protein; Sh ble from Streptoalloteichus hindustanus; confers resistance to bleomycin, phleomycin, and Zeocin™
   4317..4442    +  CDS            ble (fragment): BLE_KLEPN - Experimental evidence at protein level: Swiss-Prot protein existence level 1. Binding protein with a strong affinity to the bleomycin family of antibiotics. Binds to CL990; an antimitotic-antibiotic compound. From Klebsiella pneumoniae.
   4437..4558    +  polyA_signal   SV40 poly(A) signal: SV40 polyadenylation signal
   4631..4647    -  protein_bind   lac operator: The lac repressor binds to the lac operator to inhibit transcription in E. coli. This inhibition can be relieved by adding lactose or isopropyl-β-D-thiogalactopyranoside (IPTG). lac repressor encoded by lacI
   4655..4685    -  promoter       lac promoter: promoter for the E. coli lac operon
   4700..4721    -  protein_bind   CAP binding site: CAP binding activates transcription in the presence of cAMP. E. coli catabolite activator protein
   4734..4826    -  CDS            lacI (fragment): lac repressor; lacI; The lac repressor binds to the lac operator to inhibit transcription in E. coli. This inhibition can be relieved by adding lactose or isopropyl-β-D-thiogalactopyranoside (IPTG).
   5009..5597    -  rep_origin     ori: high-copy-number ColE1/pMB1/pBR322/pUC origin of replication
   5768..6628    -  CDS            AmpR: β-lactamase; bla; confers resistance to ampicillin, carbenicillin, and related antibiotics
   6629..6733    -  promoter       AmpR promoter: bla
   6792..6844    -  misc_feature   bom (fragment): basis of mobility region from pBR322
