[The description below was written by a language model from this plasmid's Addgene catalogue record and pLannotate feature annotations shown in this document.]
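Description:
pcDNA6-N-3XFLAG-Gp78 is a mammalian expression plasmid of about 7 kb, built on the pcDNA6 backbone, that encodes mouse autocrine motility factor receptor (Amfr, also called gp78) with an N-terminal 3xFLAG epitope tag supplied by the backbone. The roughly 1.9 kb Amfr coding sequence was inserted by ligation-independent cloning downstream of the human cytomegalovirus immediate early enhancer and promoter, and transcripts are terminated by the bovine growth hormone polyadenylation signal. A T7 promoter lies between the CMV promoter and the tag, which allows in vitro transcription and also serves as a sequencing primer site. The automated annotation detects only a fragment of the 3xFLAG sequence just upstream of the Amfr open reading frame, and it also flags several short fragments (HIV-1 LTR, BleoR/ble, lacI, a partial SV40 promoter) that are probably backbone remnants or incidental matches rather than functional parts.

In E. coli the plasmid replicates from a high-copy ColE1/pUC-type origin and is selected with ampicillin through the β-lactamase gene; an f1 origin is also present. For selection in mammalian cells, a blasticidin S deaminase gene is driven by the SV40 enhancer/early promoter, with the bacterial EM7 promoter placed just upstream, and is followed by the SV40 polyadenylation signal, so stable transfectants can be selected with blasticidin.

Amfr/gp78 is an E3 ubiquitin ligase that acts with VCP/p97 in endoplasmic reticulum-associated degradation. The FLAG-tagged protein can be detected or immunoprecipitated after transfection. The construct comes from a study of LMBR1L in lymphopoiesis and Wnt/β-catenin signalling, though the record does not state the specific experiments it was used for.
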