Addgene plasmid #123590: pcDNA6-N-3XFLAG-Gp78
Depositing lab: Bruce Beutler. Depositing organization: University of Texas Southwestern Medical Center. Publication: LMBR1L regulates lymphopoiesis through Wnt/beta-catenin signaling. Choi JH, Zhong X, McAlpine W, Liao TC, Zhang D, Fang B, Russell J, Ludwig S, Nair-Gill E, Zhang Z, Wang KW, Misawa T, Zhan X, Choi M, Wang T, Li X, Tang M, Sun Q, Yu L, Murray AR, Moresco EMY, Beutler B. Science. 2019 May 10;364(6440). pii: 364/6440/eaau0812. doi: 10.1126/science.aau0812. PubMed 31073040.
Backbone
  Vector backbone: pcDNA6
  Backbone size w/o insert (bp): 5079
  Total vector size (bp): 6999
  Vector type: Mammalian Expression
Growth in bacteria
  Bacterial resistance: Ampicillin, 50 μg/mL
  Growth temperature: 37°C
  Growth strain: DH5alpha
  Copy number: Unknown
Gene/Insert
  Gene/Insert name: autocrine motility factor receptor (alt name: gp78)
  Species: M. musculus (mouse)
  Insert size (bp): 1920
  GenBank ID: NM_011787.2
  Entrez Gene: Amfr (a.k.a. gp78)
  Tag / fusion protein: FLAG (N terminal on backbone)
  Cloning method: Ligation Independent Cloning
  Sequencing primers: 5′ TAATACGACTCACTATAGGG; 3′ TAGAAGGCACAGTCGAGGC
Terms and licenses: Academic/Nonprofit Terms; Industry Terms: Not Available to Industry
How to cite: pcDNA6-N-3XFLAG-Gp78 was a gift from Bruce Beutler (Addgene plasmid # 123590 ; http://n2t.net/addgene:123590 ; RRID:Addgene_123590)
